>Addgene plasmid #161234 | pDONR221-SLC28A2_STOP | addgene full sequence | sequence record 420925 | Addgene NGS Result
CTTTCCTGCGTTATCCCCTGATTCTGTGGATAACCGTATTACCGCCTTTGAGTGAGCTGATACCGCTCGC
CGCAGCCGAACGACCGAGCGCAGCGAGTCAGTGAGCGAGGAAGCGGAAGAGCGCCCAATACGCAAACCGC
CTCTCCCCGCGCGTTGGCCGATTCATTAATGCAGCTGGCACGACAGGTTTCCCGACTGGAAAGCGGGCAG
TGAGCGCAACGCAATTAATACGCGTACCGCTAGCCAGGAAGAGTTTGTAGAAACGCAAAAAGGCCATCCG
TCAGGATGGCCTTCTGCTTAGTTTGATGCCTGGCAGTTTATGGCGGGCGTCCTGCCCGCCACCCTCCGGG
CCGTTGCTTCACAACGTTCAAATCCGCTCCCGGCGGATTTGTCCTACTCAGGAGAGCGTTCACCGACAAA
CAACAGATAAAACGAAAGGCCCAGTCTTCCGACTGAGCCTTTCGTTTTATTTGATGCCTGGCAGTTCCCT
ACTCTCGCGTTAACGCTAGCATGGATGTTTTCCCAGTCACGACGTTGTAAAACGACGGCCAGTCTTAAGC
TCGGGCCCCAAATAATGATTTTATTTTGACTGATAGTGACCTGTTCGTTGCAACACATTGATGAGCAATG
CTTTTTTATAATGCCAACTTTGTACAAAAAAGCAGGCTCCACCATGGAGAAGGCCTCTGGCAGGCAGAGC
ATCGCCCTGTCCACCGTGGAGACCGGCACAGTGAACCCAGGCCTGGAGCTGATGGAGAAGGAGGTGGAGC
CCGAGGGCAGCAAGAGGACCGACGCACAGGGACACTCCCTGGGCGATGGACTGGGACCATCTACATACCA
GCGGAGAAGCAGGTGGCCTTTCTCTAAGGCCCGCAGCTTTTGCAAGACCCACGCCTCCCTGTTCAAGAAG
ATCCTGCTGGGACTGCTGTGCCTGGCATACGCAGCATATCTGCTGGCAGCATGTATCCTGAACTTCCAGC
GGGCCCTGGCCCTGTTTGTGATCACCTGCCTGGTCATCTTCGTGCTGGTGCACAGCTTTCTGAAGAAGCT
GCTGGGCAAGAAGCTGACCAGATGTCTGAAGCCCTTCGAGAATAGCAGGCTGCGCCTGTGGACAAAGTGG
GTGTTTGCAGGCGTGTCCCTGGTGGGACTGATCCTGTGGCTGGCCCTGGACACCGCACAGAGGCCAGAGC
AGCTGATCCCCTTCGCCGGCATCTGCATGTTCATCCTGATCCTGTTTGCCTGTTCCAAGCACCACTCTGC
CGTGAGCTGGCGGACAGTGTTTTCTGGCCTGGGCCTGCAGTTCGTGTTTGGCATCCTGGTCATCAGAACC
GATCTGGGCTACACAGTGTTCCAGTGGCTGGGCGAGCAGGTGCAGATCTTTCTGAACTATACCGTGGCCG
GCAGCTCCTTCGTGTTTGGCGACACACTGGTGAAGGACGTGTTCGCCTTTCAGGCCCTGCCTATCATCAT
CTTCTTTGGCTGCGTGGTGTCCATCCTGTACTATCTGGGCCTGGTGCAGTGGGTGGTGCAGAAGGTGGCC
TGGTTCCTGCAGATCACCATGGGCACCACAGCAACCGAGACACTGGCAGTGGCAGGCAATATCTTTGTGG
GCATGACAGAGGCCCCTCTGCTGATCCGGCCATACCTGGGCGACATGACCCTGTCTGAGATCCACGCCGT
GATGACAGGCGGCTTCGCAACCATCAGCGGAACAGTGCTGGGAGCCTTCATCGCCTTTGGCGTGGATGCC
TCTAGCCTGATCTCTGCCAGCGTGATGGCAGCACCTTGTGCACTGGCATCCTCTAAGCTGGCCTATCCAG
AGGTGGAGGAGTCCAAGTTTAAGTCTGAGGAGGGAGTGAAGCTGCCAAGGGGCAAGGAGAGAAACGTGCT
GGAGGCAGCAAGCAATGGAGCAGTGGACGCAATCGGACTGGCAACCAACGTGGCAGCCAATCTGATCGCC
TTCCTGGCCGTGCTGGCCTTTATCAACGCCGCCCTGTCCTGGCTGGGAGAGCTGGTGGACATCCAGGGAC
TGACCTTCCAGGTCATCTGCTCTTACCTGCTGCGGCCAATGGTGTTTATGATGGGCGTGGAGTGGACAGA
TTGTCCCATGGTGGCCGAGATGGTGGGCATCAAGTTCTTTATCAACGAGTTCGTGGCCTACCAGCAGCTG
TCCCAGTATAAGAATAAGAGGCTGTCTGGCATGGAGGAGTGGATCGAGGGCGAGAAGCAGTGGATCTCTG
TGCGCGCCGAGATCATCACCACATTCAGCCTGTGCGGCTTTGCCAATCTGAGCTCCATCGGCATCACCCT
GGGCGGCCTGACATCCATCGTGCCTCACAGGAAGTCCGACCTGTCTAAGGTGGTGGTGCGCGCCCTGTTC
ACCGGAGCATGCGTGAGCCTGATCTCCGCCTGTATGGCAGGAATCCTGTACGTGCCAAGAGGAGCAGAGG
CAGATTGCGTGAGCTTCCCTAACACCTCCTTTACAAATCGGACCTACGAGACATATATGTGCTGTAGAGG
CCTGTTCCAGTCCACCTCTCTGAACGGCACAAATCCCCCTAGCTTCTCCGGCCCATGGGAGGATAAGGAG
TTTAGCGCCATGGCCCTGACCAATTGCTGTGGCTTTTATAACAATACAGTGTGCGCCTAAGACCCAGCTT
TCTTGTACAAAGTTGGCATTATAAGAAAGCATTGCTTATCAATTTGTTGCAACGAACAGGTCACTATCAG
TCAAAATAAAATCATTATTTGCCATCCAGCTGATATCCCCTATAGTGAGTCGTATTACATGGTCATAGCT
GTTTCCTGGCAGCTCTGGCCCGTGTCTCAAAATCTCTGATGTTACATTGCACAAGATAAAAATATATCAT
CATGAACAATAAAACTGTCTGCTTACATAAACAGTAATACAAGGGGTGTTATGAGCCATATTCAACGGGA
AACGTCGAGGCCGCGATTAAATTCCAACATGGATGCTGATTTATATGGGTATAAATGGGCTCGCGATAAT
GTCGGGCAATCAGGTGCGACAATCTATCGCTTGTATGGGAAGCCCGATGCGCCAGAGTTGTTTCTGAAAC
ATGGCAAAGGTAGCGTTGCCAATGATGTTACAGATGAGATGGTCAGACTAAACTGGCTGACGGAATTTAT
GCCTCTTCCGACCATCAAGCATTTTATCCGTACTCCTGATGATGCATGGTTACTCACCACTGCGATCCCC
GGAAAAACAGCATTCCAGGTATTAGAAGAATATCCTGATTCAGGTGAAAATATTGTTGATGCGCTGGCAG
TGTTCCTGCGCCGGTTGCATTCGATTCCTGTTTGTAATTGTCCTTTTAACAGCGATCGCGTATTTCGTCT
CGCTCAGGCGCAATCACGAATGAATAACGGTTTGGTTGATGCGAGTGATTTTGATGACGAGCGTAATGGC
TGGCCTGTTGAACAAGTCTGGAAAGAAATGCATAAACTTTTGCCATTCTCACCGGATTCAGTCGTCACTC
ATGGTGATTTCTCACTTGATAACCTTATTTTTGACGAGGGGAAATTAATAGGTTGTATTGATGTTGGACG
AGTCGGAATCGCAGACCGATACCAGGATCTTGCCATCCTATGGAACTGCCTCGGTGAGTTTTCTCCTTCA
TTACAGAAACGGCTTTTTCAAAAATATGGTATTGATAATCCTGATATGAATAAATTGCAGTTTCATTTGA
TGCTCGATGAGTTTTTCTAATCAGAATTGGTTAATTGGTTGTAACACTGGCAGAGCATTACGCTGACTTG
ACGGGACGGCGCAAGCTCATGACCAAAATCCCTTAACGTGAGTTACGCGTCGTTCCACTGAGCGTCAGAC
CCCGTAGAAAAGATCAAAGGATCTTCTTGAGATCCTTTTTTTCTGCGCGTAATCTGCTGCTTGCAAACAA
AAAAACCACCGCTACCAGCGGTGGTTTGTTTGCCGGATCAAGAGCTACCAACTCTTTTTCCGAAGGTAAC
TGGCTTCAGCAGAGCGCAGATACCAAATACTGTTCTTCTAGTGTAGCCGTAGTTAGGCCACCACTTCAAG
AACTCTGTAGCACCGCCTACATACCTCGCTCTGCTAATCCTGTTACCAGTGGCTGCTGCCAGTGGCGATA
AGTCGTGTCTTACCGGGTTGGACTCAAGACGATAGTTACCGGATAAGGCGCAGCGGTCGGGCTGAACGGG
GGGTTCGTGCACACAGCCCAGCTTGGAGCGAACGACCTACACCGAACTGAGATACCTACAGCGTGAGCTA
TGAGAAAGCGCCACGCTTCCCGAAGGGAGAAAGGCGGACAGGTATCCGGTAAGCGGCAGGGTCGGAACAG
GAGAGCGCACGAGGGAGCTTCCAGGGGGAAACGCCTGGTATCTTTATAGTCCTGTCGGGTTTCGCCACCT
CTGACTTGAGCGTCGATTTTTGTGATGCTCGTCAGGGGGGCGGAGCCTATGGAAAAACGCCAGCAACGCG
GCCTTTTTACGGTTCCTGGCCTTTTGCTGGCCTTTTGCTCACATGTT
Features (pLannotate 1.2.2; 10 found; start..end, strand, type, name):
    121..213     +  CDS            lacI (fragment): lac repressor; lacI; The lac repressor binds to the lac operator to inhibit transcription in E. coli. This inhibition can be relieved by adding lactose or isopropyl-β-D-thiogalactopyranoside (IPTG).
    268..295     -  terminator     rrnB T2 terminator: transcription terminator T2 from the E. coli rrnB gene
    427..470     +  terminator     rrnB T1 terminator: Escherichia coli rrnB; transcription terminator T1 from the E. coli rrnB gene
    517..553     -  CDS            lacZα (fragment): LacZα fragment of β-galactosidase; lacZ fragment
    569..668     +  protein_bind   attL1: mutant version of attL; recombination site for the Gateway® LR reaction LR Clonase™
    674..2647    +  CDS            SLC28A2: S28A2_HUMAN - Also known as CNT2. Experimental evidence at transcript level: Swiss-Prot protein existence level 2. Sodium-dependent and purine-selective transporter. Exhibits the transport characteristics of the nucleoside transport system cif or N1 subtype (N1/cif) (selective for purine nucleosides and uridine). Plays a critical role in specific uptake and salvage of purine nucleosides in kidney and other tissues. From Homo sapiens (Human).
   2652..2751    -  protein_bind   attL2: mutant version of attL; recombination site for the Gateway® LR reaction LR Clonase™
   2769..2787    -  promoter       T7 promoter: promoter for bacteriophage T7 RNA polymerase
   2921..3730    +  CDS            KanR: aminoglycoside phosphotransferase; aph(3')-Ia; confers resistance to kanamycin in bacteria or G418 (Geneticin®) in eukaryotes
   3877..4465    +  rep_origin     ori: high-copy-number ColE1/pMB1/pBR322/pUC origin of replication
