[The description below was written by a language model from this plasmid's Addgene catalogue record and pLannotate feature annotations shown in this document.]
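Description:
pDONR221-SLC28A2_STOP is a Gateway entry clone built on the pDONR221 backbone, carrying a codon-optimized open reading frame for human SLC28A2 (also known as CNT2, SPNT1 or HCNT2). It forms part of a large consortium collection of solute carrier (SLC) transporter clones. SLC28A2 encodes a sodium-dependent, purine-selective concentrative nucleoside transporter that takes up purine nucleosides and uridine and contributes to nucleoside salvage in kidney and other tissues. The sequenced plasmid is about 4.5 kb. It is maintained in E. coli at high copy through a ColE1/pUC-type origin and is selected with kanamycin via an aminoglycoside phosphotransferase (KanR) gene.

The roughly 2 kb ORF sits between attL1 and attL2 sites, so an LR Clonase reaction can move it directionally into any attR-containing destination vector. Although the catalogue lists the vector type as mammalian expression, the feature table shows no eukaryotic promoter or polyadenylation signal around the insert, so expression depends on the destination vector chosen. The rrnB T1 and T2 terminators lie upstream of attL1 and insulate the cassette from read-through transcription in bacteria. A T7 promoter lies beyond attL2 and points back toward the insert, and the M13 forward and reverse primer sites listed in the record allow sequence verification. The short lacI and lacZα fragments annotated upstream are backbone remnants with no evident function here.

The ORF ends in a STOP codon, so this version suits expression of the native, untagged protein or fusions to N-terminal tags supplied by the destination vector. A companion clone lacking the STOP codon is available for C-terminal fusions.
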