Addgene plasmid #161234: pDONR221-SLC28A2_STOP
Purpose: Gateway entry clone with codon-optimized ORF sequence for subcloning into custom expression vectors. Contains a STOP codon at the end of the codon-optimized ORF sequence.
Depositing lab: RESOLUTE Consortium & Giulio Superti-Furga. Depositing organization: CeMM Research Center for Molecular Medicine. Publication: The RESOLUTE consortium: unlocking SLC transporters for drug discovery. Superti-Furga G, Lackner D, Wiedmer T, Ingles-Prieto A, Barbosa B, Girardi E, Goldmann U, Gurtl B, Klavins K, Klimek C, Lindinger S, Lineiro-Retes E, Muller AC, Onstein S, Redinger G, Reil D, Sedlyarov V, Wolf G, Crawford M, Everley R, ... Steppan CM. Nat Rev Drug Discov. 2020 Jul;19(7):429-430. doi: 10.1038/d41573-020-00056-6. PubMed 32265506.
Backbone
  Vector backbone: pDONR221
  Backbone manufacturer: ThermoFisher Scientific
  Backbone size w/o insert (bp): 2550
  Vector type: Mammalian Expression
Growth in bacteria
  Bacterial resistance: Kanamycin, 50 μg/mL
  Growth temperature: 37°C
  Growth strain: NEB Stable
  Copy number: High Copy
Gene/Insert
  Gene/Insert name: SLC28A2 (alt name: CNT2, SPNT1, HCNT2, HsT17153)
  Species: H. sapiens (human)
  Insert size (bp): 1977
  Entrez Gene: SLC28A2 (a.k.a. CNT2, HCNT2, HsT17153, SPNT1)
  Cloning method: Gateway Cloning
  Sequencing primers: 5′ M13-fwd; 3′ M13-rev
Terms and licenses: Academic/Nonprofit Terms; Industry Terms
Depositor comments: This plasmid contains a STOP codon at the end of the codon-optimized ORF. For the version of this plasmid that does not contain a STOP codon, please see Addgene plasmid 132068 For more information on the full Resolute plasmid collection, please see www.addgene.org/depositor-collections/re-solute/. Please provide your feedback on this plasmid to the RESOLUTE consortium by filling out their RESOLUTE repository feedback form: https://forms.office.com/Pages/ResponsePage.aspx?id=0e05yklzmkS7rjFGQL4N7z4feCLQvEJAmVcOCM_u885UN1JJRko0Ukg4TVQwNTZLOUxPQVJWT1NHUCQlQCN0PWcu
How to cite: pDONR221-SLC28A2_STOP was a gift from RESOLUTE Consortium & Giulio Superti-Furga (Addgene plasmid # 161234 ; http://n2t.net/addgene:161234 ; RRID:Addgene_161234)
